Addgene plasmid #25789: pSIREN-RetroQ-CDK6-shRNA
Depositing lab: Judy Lieberman. Depositing organization: Boston Children's Hospital. Publication: miR-34a contributes to megakaryocytic differentiation of K562 cells independently of p53. Navarro F, Gutman D, Meire E, Caceres M, Rigoutsos I, Bentwich Z, Lieberman J. Blood. 2009 Sep 3. 114(10):2181-92. 10.1182/blood-2009-02-205062 PubMed 19584398.
Backbone
  Vector backbone: pSIREN-RetroQ
  Backbone manufacturer: Clontech
  Backbone size w/o insert (bp): 6400
  Vector type: Mammalian Expression, Retroviral, RNAi
  Selectable markers: Puromycin
Growth in bacteria
  Bacterial resistance: Ampicillin, 100 μg/mL
  Growth temperature: 37°C
  Growth strain: DH5alpha
  Copy number: High Copy
Gene/Insert
  Gene/Insert name: shRNA against human CDK6 (alt names: shRNA CDK6; CDK6)
  Species: H. sapiens (human)
  Insert size (bp): 53
  GenBank ID: NM_001259
  Entrez Gene: CDK6 (a.k.a. MCPH12, PLSTIRE)
  Cloning method: Restriction Enzyme; 5′ cloning site BamHI (not destroyed); 3′ cloning site EcoRI (not destroyed)
  Sequencing primers: 5′ GGGCAGGAAGAGGGCCTAT
Terms and licenses: Academic/Nonprofit Terms; Industry Terms: Not Available to Industry
How to cite: pSIREN-RetroQ-CDK6-shRNA was a gift from Judy Lieberman (Addgene plasmid # 25789 ; http://n2t.net/addgene:25789 ; RRID:Addgene_25789)
