[The description below was written by a language model from this plasmid's Addgene catalogue record.]
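Description:
pSIREN-RetroQ-CDK6-shRNA is a retroviral RNA interference vector built on the commercial pSIREN-RetroQ backbone (about 6.4 kb without insert) and designed to knock down human CDK6 in mammalian cells. It is maintained in E. coli as a high-copy plasmid under ampicillin selection, and it carries a puromycin marker so that transduced or transfected mammalian cells can be selected and stable knockdown populations established.

The payload is a short hairpin cassette of 53 bp directed against the human CDK6 transcript, which encodes cyclin-dependent kinase 6, a G1-phase cell-cycle kinase. The hairpin oligonucleotide was inserted by restriction cloning between BamHI and EcoRI sites, both of which remain intact. The record does not list the promoter driving the hairpin or give a feature map; vectors of this family generally use an RNA polymerase III promoter to transcribe the shRNA, which is then processed by the cellular RNAi machinery into a small interfering RNA that targets the CDK6 mRNA for degradation. As a retroviral vector, the plasmid is intended to be introduced into a packaging cell line to produce replication-incompetent particles, which integrate the shRNA and puromycin cassettes into the genome of dividing target cells.

The associated study concerns miR-34a and megakaryocytic differentiation of K562 cells, which suggests the construct was used to test the consequences of reducing CDK6 in that setting, although the record does not describe the specific experiment. More generally it serves for stable loss-of-function studies of CDK6 in human cell lines.
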