>Addgene plasmid #25789 | pSIREN-RetroQ-CDK6-shRNA | depositor partial sequence | sequence record 12095 | Author sequence
CATGTCGATCAAGACTTGATTCAAGAGATCAAGTCTTGATCGACATGTTTTTT
