>Addgene plasmid #25789 | pSIREN-RetroQ-CDK6-shRNA | addgene partial sequence | sequence record 31797 | 25789 with hU6-F
AATTAGAATTAATTTGACTGTAAACACAAAGATATTAGTACAAAATACGTGACGTAGAAAGTAATAATTT
CTTGGGTAGTTTGCAGTTTTAAAATTATGTTTTAAAATGGACTATCATATGCTTACCGTAACTTGAAAGT
ATTTCGATTTCTTGGCTTTATATATCTTGTGGAAAGGACGAGGATCCGCATGTCGATCAAGACTTGATTC
AAGAGATCAAGTCTTGATCGACATGTTTTTTGAATTCTTTTTTAATTCTACCGGGTAGGGGAGGCGCTTT
TCCCAAGGCAGTCTGGAGCATGCGCTTTAGCAGCCCCGCTGGGCACTTGGCGCTACACAAGTGGCCTCTG
GCCTCGCACACATTCCACATCCACCGGTAGGCGCCAACCGGCTCCGTTCTTTGGTGGCCCCTTCGCGCCA
CCTTCTACTCCTCCCCTAGTCAGGAAGTTCCCCCCCGCCCCGCAGCTCGCGTCGTGCAGGACGTGACAAA
TGGAAGTAGCACGTCTCACTAGTCTCGTGCAGATGGACAGCACCGCTGAGCAATGGAAGCGGGTAGGCCT
TTGGGGCAGCGGCCAATAGCAGCTTTGCTCCTTCGCTTTCTGGGCTCAGAGGCTGGGAAGGGGTGGGTCC
GGGGGCGGGCTCAGGGGCGGGCTCAGGGGCGGGGCGGGCGCCCGAAGGTCCTCCGGAGGCCCGGCATTCT
GCACGCTTCAAAAGCGCACGTCTGCCGCGCTGTTCTCCTCTTCCTCATCTCCGGGCCTTTCGACCTGCAG
CCCAAGCTTACCATGACCGAGTACAAGCCCACGGTGCGCCTCGCCACCCGCGACGACGTCCCCAGGGCCG
TACGCACCCTC
